Addgene plasmid #110335: pLKO.puro_shGLS
Purpose: shGLS (Target CAACTGGCCAAATTCAGTC), silence human GLS gene, puromycin selection
Depositing lab: Sandra Martha Gomes Dias. Depositing organization: Centro Nacional de Pesquisa em Energia e Materiais (CNPEM). Publication: GLS2 is protumorigenic in breast cancers. Dias MM, Adamoski D, Dos Reis LM, Ascencao CFR, de Oliveira KRS, Mafra ACP, da Silva Bastos AC, Quintero M, de G Cassago C, Ferreira IM, Fidelis CHV, Rocco SA, Bajgelman MC, Stine Z, Berindan-Neagoe I, Calin GA, Ambrosio ALB, Dias SMG. Oncogene. 2020 Jan;39(3):690-702. doi: 10.1038/s41388-019-1007-z. Epub 2019 Sep 20. PubMed 31541193.
Backbone
  Vector backbone: Tet-pLKO-puro
  Backbone manufacturer: #21915
  Backbone size w/o insert (bp): 8901
  Total vector size (bp): 7080
  Vector type: Mammalian Expression, Lentiviral, RNAi
  Selectable markers: Puromycin
Growth in bacteria
  Bacterial resistance: Ampicillin, 100 μg/mL
  Growth temperature: 37°C
  Growth strain: NEB Stable
  Copy number: High Copy
Gene/Insert
  Gene/Insert name: GLS glutaminase (alt name: glutaminase)
  gRNA/shRNA sequence: CAACTGGCCAAATTCAGTC
  Species: H. sapiens (human), Synthetic
  GenBank ID: 2744
  Entrez Gene: GLS (a.k.a. AAD20, CASGID, DEE71, EIEE71, GAC, GAM, GDPAG, GLS1, KGA)
  Promoter: U6 (RNA PolIII)
  Cloning method: Restriction Enzyme; 5′ cloning site AgeI (destroyed during cloning); 3′ cloning site EcoRI (not destroyed)
  Sequencing primers: 5′ LKO.1 5' GACTATCATATGCTTACCGT
Terms and licenses: Academic/Nonprofit Terms; Industry Terms: Not Available to Industry
Depositor comments: See Addgene's pLKO family protocol http://www.addgene.org/plko on how to use the pLKO family vectors. Plasmid grows more slowly than standard plasmids.
How to cite: pLKO.puro_shGLS was a gift from Sandra Martha Gomes Dias (Addgene plasmid # 110335 ; http://n2t.net/addgene:110335 ; RRID:Addgene_110335)
