[The description below was written by a language model from this plasmid's Addgene catalogue record and pLannotate feature annotations shown in this document.]
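Description:
pLKO.puro_shGLS is a lentiviral RNAi plasmid for knocking down human GLS (glutaminase, also known as GLS1, with KGA and GAC among its aliases) in mammalian cells. It carries a short hairpin RNA against a 19-nucleotide target in the GLS transcript, cloned between the AgeI site (destroyed during cloning) and the EcoRI site (retained), downstream of the human U6 RNA polymerase III promoter. The hairpin itself is not annotated in the feature table, but it would lie in the gap between the U6 promoter and the cPPT/CTS element.

The viral portion follows a third-generation, self-inactivating design. An RSV promoter fused to a truncated HIV-1 5' LTR drives genomic RNA production in packaging cells. It is followed by the Ψ packaging signal, a gag fragment, the RRE for Rev-dependent nuclear export, the cPPT/CTS, and a ΔU3 3' LTR with a downstream SV40 polyadenylation signal. A human PGK promoter drives puromycin N-acetyltransferase, so transduced cells can be selected with puromycin. In bacteria the plasmid is maintained through a high-copy ColE1/pUC-type origin and ampicillin resistance. An f1 origin, an SV40 origin and lac/T7/T3 remnants from the cloning backbone are also present.

The catalogue lists the backbone as Tet-pLKO-puro at 8,901 bp, yet the sequenced plasmid is 7,080 bp and shows no annotated Tet repressor, tet operator or IRES. The feature layout instead resembles a constitutive pLKO.1-puro-type vector, so hairpin expression should not be assumed to be doxycycline-inducible. The associated publication concerns glutaminase isoforms in breast cancer, which is consistent with use for stable GLS silencing in human tumour cell lines.
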