Features (pLannotate 1.2.2; 25 found; start..end, strand, type, name):
      1..227     +  promoter       RSV promoter: Rous sarcoma virus enhancer/promoter
    228..408     +  LTR            5' LTR (truncated): truncated 5' long terminal repeat (LTR) from HIV-1
    455..580     +  misc_feature   HIV-1 Ψ: packaging signal of human immunodeficiency virus type 1
    564..927     +  CDS            HIV-1 gag (fragment): gag protein from human immunodeficiency virus 1; gag
   1073..1306    +  misc_feature   RRE: The Rev response element (RRE) of HIV-1 allows for Rev-dependent mRNA export from the nucleus to the cytoplasm.
   1683..1783    +  CDS            Rev (fragment): human immunodeficiency virus 1 (HIV-1) Rev protein; rev; enhances nuclear export of unspliced and incompletely spliced viral mRNAs
   1833..2073    +  promoter       U6 promoter: RNA polymerase III promoter for human U6 snRNA
   2174..2291    +  misc_feature   cPPT/CTS: central polypurine tract and central termination sequence of HIV-1
   2340..2850    +  promoter       hPGK promoter: human phosphoglycerate kinase 1 promoter
   2872..3471    +  CDS            PuroR: puromycin N-acetyltransferase; pac from Streptomyces alboniger; confers resistance to puromycin
   3514..3597    +  CDS            nef (fragment): NEF_HV1Z2 - Experimental evidence at protein level: Swiss-Prot protein existence level 1. Extracellular Nef protein targets CD4(+) T-lymphocytes for apoptosis by interacting with CXCR4 surface receptors. From Human immunodeficiency virus type 1 group M subtype D (isolate Z2/CDC-Z34) (HIV-1).
   3599..3832    +  LTR            3' LTR (ΔU3): self-inactivating 3' long terminal repeat (LTR) from HIV-1
   3904..4025    +  polyA_signal   SV40 poly(A) signal: SV40 polyadenylation signal
   4065..4200    +  rep_origin     SV40 ori: SV40 origin of replication
   4221..4239    -  promoter       T7 promoter: promoter for bacteriophage T7 RNA polymerase
   4247..4402    +  CDS            lacZα (fragment): LacZα fragment of β-galactosidase; lacZ fragment
   4407..4835    +  rep_origin     f1 ori (sequence partly withheld): f1 bacteriophage origin of replication; arrow indicates direction of (+) strand synthesis
   4888..4992    +  promoter       AmpR promoter: bla
   4993..5853    +  CDS            AmpR: β-lactamase; bla; confers resistance to ampicillin, carbenicillin, and related antibiotics
   6024..6612    +  rep_origin     ori: high-copy-number ColE1/pMB1/pBR322/pUC origin of replication
   6795..6887    +  CDS            lacI (fragment): lac repressor; lacI; The lac repressor binds to the lac operator to inhibit transcription in E. coli. This inhibition can be relieved by adding lactose or isopropyl-β-D-thiogalactopyranoside (IPTG).
   6900..6921    +  protein_bind   CAP binding site: CAP binding activates transcription in the presence of cAMP. E. coli catabolite activator protein
   6936..6966    +  promoter       lac promoter: promoter for the E. coli lac operon
   6974..6990    +  protein_bind   lac operator: The lac repressor binds to the lac operator to inhibit transcription in E. coli. This inhibition can be relieved by adding lactose or isopropyl-β-D-thiogalactopyranoside (IPTG). lac repressor encoded by lacI
   7035..7053    +  promoter       T3 promoter: promoter for bacteriophage T3 RNA polymerase
>Addgene plasmid #110335 | pLKO.puro_shGLS | addgene full sequence | sequence record 213701 | Addgene NGS Result
TGTAGTCTTATGCAATACTCTTGTAGTCTTGCAACATGGTAACGATGAGTTAGCAACATGCCTTACAAGG
AGAGAAAAAGCACCGTGCATGCCGATTGGTGGAAGTAAGGTGGTACGATCGTGCCTTATTAGGAAGGCAA
CAGACGGGTCTGACATGGATTGGACGAACCACTGAATTGCCGCATTGCAGAGATATTGTATTTAAGTGCC
TAGCTCGATACATAAACGGGTCTCTCTGGTTAGACCAGATCTGAGCCTGGGAGCTCTCTGGCTAACTAGG
GAACCCACTGCTTAAGCCTCAATAAAGCTTGCCTTGAGTGCTTCAAGTAGTGTGTGCCCGTCTGTTGTGT
GACTCTGGTAACTAGAGATCCCTCAGACCCTTTTAGTCAGTGTGGAAAATCTCTAGCAGTGGCGCCCGAA
CAGGGACTTGAAAGCGAAAGGGAAACCAGAGGAGCTCTCTCGACGCAGGACTCGGCTTGCTGAAGCGCGC
ACGGCAAGAGGCGAGGGGCGGCGACTGGTGAGTACGCCAAAAATTTTGACTAGCGGAGGCTAGAAGGAGA
GAGATGGGTGCGAGAGCGTCAGTATTAAGCGGGGGAGAATTAGATCGCGATGGGAAAAAATTCGGTTAAG
GCCAGGGGGAAAGAAAAAATATAAATTAAAACATATAGTATGGGCAAGCAGGGAGCTAGAACGATTCGCA
GTTAATCCTGGCCTGTTAGAAACATCAGAAGGCTGTAGACAAATACTGGGACAGCTACAACCATCCCTTC
AGACAGGATCAGAAGAACTTAGATCATTATATAATACAGTAGCAACCCTCTATTGTGTGCATCAAAGGAT
AGAGATAAAAGACACCAAGGAAGCTTTAGACAAGATAGAGGAAGAGCAAAACAAAAGTAAGACCACCGCA
CAGCAAGCGGCCGCTGATCTTCAGACCTGGAGGAGGAGATATGAGGGACAATTGGAGAAGTGAATTATAT
AAATATAAAGTAGTAAAAATTGAACCATTAGGAGTAGCACCCACCAAGGCAAAGAGAAGAGTGGTGCAGA
GAGAAAAAAGAGCAGTGGGAATAGGAGCTTTGTTCCTTGGGTTCTTGGGAGCAGCAGGAAGCACTATGGG
CGCAGCGTCAATGACGCTGACGGTACAGGCCAGACAATTATTGTCTGGTATAGTGCAGCAGCAGAACAAT
TTGCTGAGGGCTATTGAGGCGCAACAGCATCTGTTGCAACTCACAGTCTGGGGCATCAAGCAGCTCCAGG
CAAGAATCCTGGCTGTGGAAAGATACCTAAAGGATCAACAGCTCCTGGGGATTTGGGGTTGCTCTGGAAA
ACTCATTTGCACCACTGCTGTGCCTTGGAATGCTAGTTGGAGTAATAAATCTCTGGAACAGATTTGGAAT
CACACGACCTGGATGGAGTGGGACAGAGAAATTAACAATTACACAAGCTTAATACACTCCTTAATTGAAG
AATCGCAAAACCAGCAAGAAAAGAATGAACAAGAATTATTGGAATTAGATAAATGGGCAAGTTTGTGGAA
TTGGTTTAACATAACAAATTGGCTGTGGTATATAAAATTATTCATAATGATAGTAGGAGGCTTGGTAGGT
TTAAGAATAGTTTTTGCTGTACTTTCTATAGTGAATAGAGTTAGGCAGGGATATTCACCATTATCGTTTC
AGACCCACCTCCCAACCCCGAGGGGACCCGACAGGCCCGAAGGAATAGAAGAAGAAGGTGGAGAGAGAGA
CAGAGACAGATCCATTCGATTAGTGAACGGATCTCGACGGTATCGATCACGAGACTAGCCTCGAGCGGCC
GCCCCCTTCACCGAGGGCCTATTTCCCATGATTCCTTCATATTTGCATATACGATACAAGGCTGTTAGAG
AGATAATTGGAATTAATTTGACTGTAAACACAAAGATATTAGTACAAAATACGTGACGTAGAAAGTAATA
ATTTCTTGGGTAGTTTGCAGTTTTAAAATTATGTTTTAAAATGGACTATCATATGCTTACCGTAACTTGA
AAGTATTTCGATTTCTTGGCTTTATATATCTTGTGGAAAGGACGAAACACCGGCAACTGGCCAAATTCAG
TCCTCGAGGACTGAATTTGGCCAGTTGTTTTTGAATTCTCGACCTCGAGACAAATGGCAGTATTCATCCA
CAATTTTAAAAGAAAAGGGGGGATTGGGGGGTACAGTGCAGGGGAAAGAATAGTAGACATAATAGCAACA
GACATACAAACTAAAGAATTACAAAAACAAATTACAAAAATTCAAAATTTTCGGGTTTATTACAGGGACA
GCAGAGATCCACTTTGGCCGCGGCTCGAGGGGGTTGGGGTTGCGCCTTTTCCAAGGCAGCCCTGGGTTTG
CGCAGGGACGCGGCTGCTCTGGGCGTGGTTCCGGGAAACGCAGCGGCGCCGACCCTGGGTCTCGCACATT
CTTCACGTCCGTTCGCAGCGTCACCCGGATCTTCGCCGCTACCCTTGTGGGCCCCCCGGCGACGCTTCCT
GCTCCGCCCCTAAGTCGGGAAGGTTCCTTGCGGTTCGCGGCGTGCCGGACGTGACAAACGGAAGCCGCAC
GTCTCACTAGTACCCTCGCAGACGGACAGCGCCAGGGAGCAATGGCAGCGCGCCGACCGCGATGGGCTGT
GGCCAATAGCGGCTGCTCAGCAGGGCGCGCCGAGAGCAGCGGCCGGGAAGGGGCGGTGCGGGAGGCGGGG
TGTGGGGCGGTAGTGTGGGCCCTGTTCCTGCCCGCGCGGTGTTCCGCATTCTGCAAGCCTCCGGAGCGCA
CGTCGGCAGTCGGCTCCCTCGTTGACCGAATCACCGACCTCTCTCCCCAGGGGGATCCACCGGAGCTTAC
CATGACCGAGTACAAGCCCACGGTGCGCCTCGCCACCCGCGACGACGTCCCCAGGGCCGTACGCACCCTC
GCCGCCGCGTTCGCCGACTACCCCGCCACGCGCCACACCGTCGATCCGGACCGCCACATCGAGCGGGTCA
CCGAGCTGCAAGAACTCTTCCTCACGCGCGTCGGGCTCGACATCGGCAAGGTGTGGGTCGCGGACGACGG
CGCCGCGGTGGCGGTCTGGACCACGCCGGAGAGCGTCGAAGCGGGGGCGGTGTTCGCCGAGATCGGCCCG
CGCATGGCCGAGTTGAGCGGTTCCCGGCTGGCCGCGCAGCAACAGATGGAAGGCCTCCTGGCGCCGCACC
GGCCCAAGGAGCCCGCGTGGTTCCTGGCCACCGTCGGCGTCTCGCCCGACCACCAGGGCAAGGGTCTGGG
CAGCGCCGTCGTGCTCCCCGGAGTGGAGGCGGCCGAGCGCGCCGGGGTGCCCGCCTTCCTGGAGACCTCC
GCGCCCCGCAACCTCCCCTTCTACGAGCGGCTCGGCTTCACCGTCACCGCCGACGTCGAGGTGCCCGAAG
GACCGCGCACCTGGTGCATGACCCGCAAGCCCGGTGCCTGACGCCCGCCCCACGACCCGCAGCGCCCGAC
CGAAAGGAGCGCACGACCCCATGCATCGGTACCTTTAAGACCAATGACTTACAAGGCAGCTGTAGATCTT
AGCCACTTTTTAAAAGAAAAGGGGGGACTGGAAGGGCTAATTCACTCCCAACGAAGACAAGATCTGCTTT
TTGCTTGTACTGGGTCTCTCTGGTTAGACCAGATCTGAGCCTGGGAGCTCTCTGGCTAACTAGGGAACCC
ACTGCTTAAGCCTCAATAAAGCTTGCCTTGAGTGCTTCAAGTAGTGTGTGCCCGTCTGTTGTGTGACTCT
GGTAACTAGAGATCCCTCAGACCCTTTTAGTCAGTGTGGAAAATCTCTAGCAGTAGTAGTTCATGTCATC
TTATTATTCAGTATTTATAACTTGCAAAGAAATGAATATCAGAGAGTGAGAGGAACTTGTTTATTGCAGC
TTATAATGGTTACAAATAAAGCAATAGCATCACAAATTTCACAAATAAAGCATTTTTTTCACTGCATTCT
AGTTGTGGTTTGTCCAAACTCATCAATGTATCTTATCATGTCTGGCTCTAGCTATCCCGCCCCTAACTCC
GCCCATCCCGCCCCTAACTCCGCCCAGTTCCGCCCATTCTCCGCCCCATGGCTGACTAATTTTTTTTATT
TATGCAGAGGCCGAGGCCGCCTCGGCCTCTGAGCTATTCCAGAAGTAGTGAGGAGGCTTTTTTGGAGGCC
TAGGGACGTACCCAATTCGCCCTATAGTGAGTCGTATTACGCGCGCTCACTGGCCGTCGTTTTACAACGT
CGTGACTGGGAAAACCCTGGCGTTACCCAACTTAATCGCCTTGCAGCACATCCCCCTTTCGCCAGCTGGC
GTAATAGCGAAGAGGCCCGCACCGATCGCCCTTCCCAACAGTTGCGCAGCCTGAATGGCGAATGGG
[124 nt withheld, positions 4407-4530]
C
[91 nt withheld, positions 4532-4622]
A
[49 nt withheld, positions 4624-4672]
CCTTTGACGTTGGAGTCCACGTTCTTT
[37 nt withheld, positions 4700-4736]
ACCCTATCTCGGTCTATTCTTTTGATTTATAAGGGATTTTGCCGATTTCGGCCTATTGGTTAAAAAATGA
GCTGATTTAACAAAAATTTAACGCGAATTTTAACAAAATATTAACGCTTACAATTTAGGTGGCACTTTTC
GGGGAAATGTGCGCGGAACCCCTATTTGTTTATTTTTCTAAATACATTCAAATATGTATCCGCTCATGAG
ACAATAACCCTGATAAATGCTTCAATAATATTGAAAAAGGAAGAGTATGAGTATTCAACATTTCCGTGTC
GCCCTTATTCCCTTTTTTGCGGCATTTTGCCTTCCTGTTTTTGCTCACCCAGAAACGCTGGTGAAAGTAA
AAGATGCTGAAGATCAGTTGGGTGCACGAGTGGGTTACATCGAACTGGATCTCAACAGCGGTAAGATCCT
TGAGAGTTTTCGCCCCGAAGAACGTTTTCCAATGATGAGCACTTTTAAAGTTCTGCTATGTGGCGCGGTA
TTATCCCGTATTGACGCCGGGCAAGAGCAACTCGGTCGCCGCATACACTATTCTCAGAATGACTTGGTTG
AGTACTCACCAGTCACAGAAAAGCATCTTACGGATGGCATGACAGTAAGAGAATTATGCAGTGCTGCCAT
AACCATGAGTGATAACACTGCGGCCAACTTACTTCTGACAACGATCGGAGGACCGAAGGAGCTAACCGCT
TTTTTGCACAACATGGGGGATCATGTAACTCGCCTTGATCGTTGGGAACCGGAGCTGAATGAAGCCATAC
CAAACGACGAGCGTGACACCACGATGCCTGTAGCAATGGCAACAACGTTGCGCAAACTATTAACTGGCGA
ACTACTTACTCTAGCTTCCCGGCAACAATTAATAGACTGGATGGAGGCGGATAAAGTTGCAGGACCACTT
CTGCGCTCGGCCCTTCCGGCTGGCTGGTTTATTGCTGATAAATCTGGAGCCGGTGAGCGTGGGTCTCGCG
GTATCATTGCAGCACTGGGGCCAGATGGTAAGCCCTCCCGTATCGTAGTTATCTACACGACGGGGAGTCA
GGCAACTATGGATGAACGAAATAGACAGATCGCTGAGATAGGTGCCTCACTGATTAAGCATTGGTAACTG
TCAGACCAAGTTTACTCATATATACTTTAGATTGATTTAAAACTTCATTTTTAATTTAAAAGGATCTAGG
TGAAGATCCTTTTTGATAATCTCATGACCAAAATCCCTTAACGTGAGTTTTCGTTCCACTGAGCGTCAGA
CCCCGTAGAAAAGATCAAAGGATCTTCTTGAGATCCTTTTTTTCTGCGCGTAATCTGCTGCTTGCAAACA
AAAAAACCACCGCTACCAGCGGTGGTTTGTTTGCCGGATCAAGAGCTACCAACTCTTTTTCCGAAGGTAA
CTGGCTTCAGCAGAGCGCAGATACCAAATACTGTTCTTCTAGTGTAGCCGTAGTTAGGCCACCACTTCAA
GAACTCTGTAGCACCGCCTACATACCTCGCTCTGCTAATCCTGTTACCAGTGGCTGCTGCCAGTGGCGAT
AAGTCGTGTCTTACCGGGTTGGACTCAAGACGATAGTTACCGGATAAGGCGCAGCGGTCGGGCTGAACGG
GGGGTTCGTGCACACAGCCCAGCTTGGAGCGAACGACCTACACCGAACTGAGATACCTACAGCGTGAGCT
ATGAGAAAGCGCCACGCTTCCCGAAGGGAGAAAGGCGGACAGGTATCCGGTAAGCGGCAGGGTCGGAACA
GGAGAGCGCACGAGGGAGCTTCCAGGGGGAAACGCCTGGTATCTTTATAGTCCTGTCGGGTTTCGCCACC
TCTGACTTGAGCGTCGATTTTTGTGATGCTCGTCAGGGGGGCGGAGCCTATGGAAAAACGCCAGCAACGC
GGCCTTTTTACGGTTCCTGGCCTTTTGCTGGCCTTTTGCTCACATGTTCTTTCCTGCGTTATCCCCTGAT
TCTGTGGATAACCGTATTACCGCCTTTGAGTGAGCTGATACCGCTCGCCGCAGCCGAACGACCGAGCGCA
GCGAGTCAGTGAGCGAGGAAGCGGAAGAGCGCCCAATACGCAAACCGCCTCTCCCCGCGCGTTGGCCGAT
TCATTAATGCAGCTGGCACGACAGGTTTCCCGACTGGAAAGCGGGCAGTGAGCGCAACGCAATTAATGTG
AGTTAGCTCACTCATTAGGCACCCCAGGCTTTACACTTTATGCTTCCGGCTCGTATGTTGTGTGGAATTG
TGAGCGGATAACAATTTCACACAGGAAACAGCTATGACCATGATTACGCCAAGCGCGCAATTAACCCTCA
CTAAAGGGAACAAAAGCTGGAGCTGCAAGCTTAA
